Addgene plasmid #128955: pET20b_Pa-PiuA
Purpose: expresses Pseudomonas aeruginosa PiuA in E. coli
Depositing lab: James Naismith. Depositing organization: University of St. Andrews. Publication: Structure and Function of the PiuA and PirA Siderophore-Drug Receptors from Pseudomonas aeruginosa and Acinetobacter baumannii. Moynie L, Luscher A, Rolo D, Pletzer D, Tortajada A, Weingart H, Braun Y, Page MG, Naismith JH, Kohler T. Antimicrob Agents Chemother. 2017 Mar 24;61(4). pii: AAC.02531-16. doi: 10.1128/AAC.02531-16. Print 2017 Apr. PubMed 28137795.
Backbone
  Vector backbone: pET-20b
  Backbone manufacturer: Novagen
  Backbone size w/o insert (bp): 3716
  Total vector size (bp): 5818
  Vector type: Bacterial Expression
Growth in bacteria
  Bacterial resistance: Ampicillin, 100 μg/mL
  Growth temperature: 37°C
  Growth strain: DH5alpha
  Copy number: Unknown
Gene/Insert
  Gene/Insert name: iron transport outer membrane receptor (PiuA) (alt names: PiuA; PA4514)
  Species: Pseudomonas aeruginosa PAO1
  Insert size (bp): 2160
  Mutation: Signal peptide sequence has been removed
  Entrez Gene: PA4514 (a.k.a. PA4514)
  Promoter: T7
  Tag / fusion protein: 6xHis (C terminal on backbone); pelB leader (N terminal on backbone)
  Cloning method: Restriction Enzyme; 5′ cloning site BspHI (destroyed during cloning); 3′ cloning site EagI (not destroyed)
  Sequencing primers: 5′ T7 promoter; 3′ T7 terminator
Terms and licenses: Academic/Nonprofit Terms; Industry Terms: Not Available to Industry
How to cite: pET20b_Pa-PiuA was a gift from James Naismith (Addgene plasmid # 128955 ; http://n2t.net/addgene:128955 ; RRID:Addgene_128955)
