[The description below was written by a language model from this plasmid's Addgene catalogue record and pLannotate feature annotations shown in this document.]
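Description:
pET20b_Pa-PiuA is a 5.8 kb bacterial expression plasmid built on the Novagen pET-20b backbone for producing the Pseudomonas aeruginosa PAO1 outer membrane iron transport receptor PiuA (locus PA4514) in E. coli. It replicates from a ColE1/pBR322-type origin, and the annotation also detects the adjacent bom and rop elements of pBR322. The catalogue lists the copy number as unknown. Selection is by ampicillin through the bla (β-lactamase) gene under its own promoter. An f1 origin is also present, which in principle allows single-stranded DNA production with helper phage.

The expression cassette is driven by the T7 promoter followed by the phage T7 gene 10 ribosome binding site, so expression depends on a host that supplies T7 RNA polymerase. The roughly 2.2 kb PiuA coding sequence has had its native signal peptide removed and is instead fused in frame to the vector-encoded pelB leader at the N terminus, which directs export across the inner membrane and so gives the protein access to the outer membrane. A vector-encoded 6xHis tag at the C terminus allows metal affinity purification. The annotation software labels this tag as a fragment of a 9xHis tag, and it does not annotate the PiuA insert itself, which lies between the pelB leader and the His tag. The short "SET1" fragment called just before the T7 terminator appears to be a similarity match to backbone sequence rather than a functional tag. The insert was cloned by restriction digestion, with the 5′ BspHI site destroyed and the 3′ EagI site retained. The associated publication concerns the structure and function of the PiuA and PirA siderophore-drug receptors, which is consistent with using the plasmid to make recombinant PiuA for such studies.
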