Features (pLannotate 1.2.2; 13 found; start..end, strand, type, name):
      1..19      +  promoter       T7 promoter: promoter for bacteriophage T7 RNA polymerase
     51..73      +  RBS            RBS: efficient ribosome binding site from bacteriophage T7 gene 10 (Olins and Rangwala, 1989)
     81..146     +  sig_peptide    pelB signal sequence: leader peptide for secretion; pelB (fragment)
   2319..2336    +  CDS            9xHis (fragment): 9xHis affinity tag
   2346..2395    +  CDS            SET1 (fragment): solubility-enhancement tag derived from T7 phage gene 10B
   2403..2450    +  terminator     T7 terminator: transcription terminator for bacteriophage T7 RNA polymerase
   2487..2915    +  rep_origin     f1 ori (sequence partly withheld): f1 bacteriophage origin of replication; arrow indicates direction of (+) strand synthesis
   2968..3072    +  promoter       AmpR promoter: bla
   3073..3933    +  CDS            AmpR: β-lactamase; bla; confers resistance to ampicillin, carbenicillin, and related antibiotics
   4104..4692    +  rep_origin     ori: high-copy-number ColE1/pMB1/pBR322/pUC origin of replication
   4878..5017    -  misc_feature   bom: basis of mobility region from pBR322
   5119..5310    -  CDS            rop: Rop protein, which maintains plasmids at low copy number; rop
   5327..5707    +  CDS            YPB1_ECOLX: Protein predicted: Swiss-Prot protein existence level 4. From Escherichia coli.
>Addgene plasmid #128955 | pET20b_Pa-PiuA | addgene full sequence | sequence record 254940 | Addgene NGS Result
TAATACGACTCACTATAGGGAGACCACAACGGTTTCCCTCTAGAAATAATTTTGTTTAACTTTAAGAAGG
AGATATACATATGAAATACCTGCTGCCGACCGCTGCTGCTGGTCTGCTGCTCCTCGCTGCCCAGCCGGCG
ATGGCCATGAACGAGGCCGGGCAGAAAAAGACCGACAAGGACCGCGTACTGTCGCTGGATGCGGCTACCA
TCGTCGGCGAGCAGCAGGACGAAACCACCTATAACGTCGACCGCTCGGCGTCGAAGAAGTACACCGCGCC
GCTGCTGGATACGCCGAAGACCGTGACCGTGATCCCGCAGCAGGTGATCAAGGACACTGGCGCCCTGACC
CTGGCCGACGCACTGCGCACCACCCCGGGTATCACCTTCGGCGCGGGCGAGGGCGGCAACCCCGCAGGCG
ACCGGCCATTCATCCGTGGCTTCAACGCCGAGAGCGATACGTTCCTCGACGGTATGCGCGACGTCGCCTC
GCAAACCCGCGAGGTGTTCAACGTCGAGCAGATCGAGGTCAGCAAGGGCCCGGGCTCGGCCTACACCGGC
GCCGGCTCCACCGGTGGCAGCCTGAACCTGATCAGCAAGACCGCCAAGCAGGACAACTTCACCGACGCCG
GCTTCACCTGGGGCTCAGACCAGACCCGCCGCACTACTCTCGACGTGAACCGGATGATTGGCGACAACGC
CGCCTTCCGCCTCAACCTGATGAAGCACGATGCCCACGTCGCAGGGCGCGACGAAGTCAGCGTCAGCCGC
TGGGGCGTGGCTCCGACCGTTACCTTCGGCTTCGACACGCCGACCCGCGCCACCCTGTCCTATTACCATC
TCAGCACCGATGATATGCCGGACTACGGCCTGCCGCTGACCAACGTCAACCGCAGCAAAGCCAATCCGAG
CAAGCCGGCCTCGGTGGATCGCGATAACTTCTATGGCCTGAAGGACCGCGACTATCGCAAGAGCACCACC
GACAGCGGTACCTTCCGCATCGAGCATGACCTGAACGACAACCTGACCCTGTCGAATAGCACCCGCCTGG
TGCGCACGACGCTCGACTACATCGTCAGCAACCCCGACGACAGCCGTGGCAACGTTGCCAACGGCTACGT
CTACCGTTCGGCGAAAAGCCGCAATTCGACCTCGAAGGGCTGGGTCAACCAGACCGACCTGAAGGCCAAC
TTCGAAACCGGCTTCATCAAGCACACCCTGGTGACCGGCCTGGAGTTCAGCTACGAGGACGTGCACAACC
GTCCGTACGCCATTACTTCCGGTGGCGGCGCCGGCAACACCTGCAATGCACGATTGCTCGCCAGTGGCGA
CTGCACCAGCCTGAATCGCCCGACTCCGGGCGACAACTGGACCGGCAGCATCACCGACGGCCTGGCCTAT
ACCGATACCGACACCAAGACCAGCGCGGCTTATGTGTTCGATACCCTGAAGCTAAGCGAACAATGGGAGC
TGAATCTCGGTCTGCGCTACGACGACTTCGATACCAAGTCCAGCGGCTACCAGACGGCTGGCCGCAACGG
TCCCGCCGGCTACTTCAAGCGCGAGAACAACAGCCACTTCTGGAACTACCAGACCGGCCTGGTCTACAAA
CCGGCGCCCAACGGCAGCATCTACCTGGCCTGGTCGACCTCGAGCAACCCCACCGGCGAGACCGGCGGCG
AGGGCCAGGCGGATATCAGCGTAGGCAACAACGGGTTGGATCCGGAGCGTAACCGTAACCTCGAACTGGG
TACCAAGTGGGCCTTCTTCGACGATGCTCTGTCGCTGAACGCCGCGCTTTTCCGCACCGACAAGACCAAT
GCCCGGGTCGCTTCGCCGGATGTCTCCACTCTTCAGGTACTGGACGGCGAGCAGCGGGTGCAGGGCGTCG
AGCTGGGCTTCAATGGCAAGCTGACCGAGAAGTGGAAGGTCTTCGGCGGCTACACCTACCTCGACAGCGA
AATCCGCAAGTCGACGGTGAAGAGCGACGAAGGCAACAAGATGCCGCAGACCGCGCAGAACAACTTCACT
CTGTGGACCACCTACGATCTGTTGCAGAACTTCACTATCGGCGGTGGTACCACCTATGTGGACAAGCAGT
ACGGCAACACTGCGAACTCTACCTATATCCCGTCCTACTGGCGCTATGACGCCATGGCCAGCTACAAGGT
GAGCAAGAACGTCGACCTGCAACTGAACGTGCAGAACCTGACCGACAAGCGCTACTTCGACCAGGTCTAC
AGCACGCACATGGCCCACGTCGCTCCGGGCCGCACGGCATTGCTCGGGGTGAACTTCCACTTCTCGGCCG
CACTCGAGCACCACCACCACCACCACTGAGATCCGGCTGCTAACAAAGCCCGAAAGGAAGCTGAGTTGGC
TGCTGCCACCGCTGAGCAATAACTAGCATAACCCCTTGGGGCCTCTAAACGGGTCTTGAGGGGTTTTTTG
CTGAAAGGAGGAACTATATCCGGATTGGCGAATGGG
[124 nt withheld, positions 2487-2610]
C
[91 nt withheld, positions 2612-2702]
A
[49 nt withheld, positions 2704-2752]
CCTTTGACGTTGGAGTCCACGTTCTTT
[37 nt withheld, positions 2780-2816]
ACCCTATCTCGGTCTATTCTTTTGATTTATAAGGGATTTTGCCGATTTCGGCCTATTGGTTAAAAAATGA
GCTGATTTAACAAAAATTTAACGCGAATTTTAACAAAATATTAACGCTTACAATTTAGGTGGCACTTTTC
GGGGAAATGTGCGCGGAACCCCTATTTGTTTATTTTTCTAAATACATTCAAATATGTATCCGCTCATGAG
ACAATAACCCTGATAAATGCTTCAATAATATTGAAAAAGGAAGAGTATGAGTATTCAACATTTCCGTGTC
GCCCTTATTCCCTTTTTTGCGGCATTTTGCCTTCCTGTTTTTGCTCACCCAGAAACGCTGGTGAAAGTAA
AAGATGCTGAAGATCAGTTGGGTGCACGAGTGGGTTACATCGAACTGGATCTCAACAGCGGTAAGATCCT
TGAGAGTTTTCGCCCCGAAGAACGTTTTCCAATGATGAGCACTTTTAAAGTTCTGCTATGTGGCGCGGTA
TTATCCCGTATTGACGCCGGGCAAGAGCAACTCGGTCGCCGCATACACTATTCTCAGAATGACTTGGTTG
AGTACTCACCAGTCACAGAAAAGCATCTTACGGATGGCATGACAGTAAGAGAATTATGCAGTGCTGCCAT
AACCATGAGTGATAACACTGCGGCCAACTTACTTCTGACAACGATCGGAGGACCGAAGGAGCTAACCGCT
TTTTTGCACAACATGGGGGATCATGTAACTCGCCTTGATCGTTGGGAACCGGAGCTGAATGAAGCCATAC
CAAACGACGAGCGTGACACCACGATGCCTGCAGCAATGGCAACAACGTTGCGCAAACTATTAACTGGCGA
ACTACTTACTCTAGCTTCCCGGCAACAATTAATAGACTGGATGGAGGCGGATAAAGTTGCAGGACCACTT
CTGCGCTCGGCCCTTCCGGCTGGCTGGTTTATTGCTGATAAATCTGGAGCCGGTGAGCGTGGGTCTCGCG
GTATCATTGCAGCACTGGGGCCAGATGGTAAGCCCTCCCGTATCGTAGTTATCTACACGACGGGGAGTCA
GGCAACTATGGATGAACGAAATAGACAGATCGCTGAGATAGGTGCCTCACTGATTAAGCATTGGTAACTG
TCAGACCAAGTTTACTCATATATACTTTAGATTGATTTAAAACTTCATTTTTAATTTAAAAGGATCTAGG
TGAAGATCCTTTTTGATAATCTCATGACCAAAATCCCTTAACGTGAGTTTTCGTTCCACTGAGCGTCAGA
CCCCGTAGAAAAGATCAAAGGATCTTCTTGAGATCCTTTTTTTCTGCGCGTAATCTGCTGCTTGCAAACA
AAAAAACCACCGCTACCAGCGGTGGTTTGTTTGCCGGATCAAGAGCTACCAACTCTTTTTCCGAAGGTAA
CTGGCTTCAGCAGAGCGCAGATACCAAATACTGTCCTTCTAGTGTAGCCGTAGTTAGGCCACCACTTCAA
GAACTCTGTAGCACCGCCTACATACCTCGCTCTGCTAATCCTGTTACCAGTGGCTGCTGCCAGTGGCGAT
AAGTCGTGTCTTACCGGGTTGGACTCAAGACGATAGTTACCGGATAAGGCGCAGCGGTCGGGCTGAACGG
GGGGTTCGTGCACACAGCCCAGCTTGGAGCGAACGACCTACACCGAACTGAGATACCTACAGCGTGAGCT
ATGAGAAAGCGCCACGCTTCCCGAAGGGAGAAAGGCGGACAGGTATCCGGTAAGCGGCAGGGTCGGAACA
GGAGAGCGCACGAGGGAGCTTCCAGGGGGAAACGCCTGGTATCTTTATAGTCCTGTCGGGTTTCGCCACC
TCTGACTTGAGCGTCGATTTTTGTGATGCTCGTCAGGGGGGCGGAGCCTATGGAAAAACGCCAGCAACGC
GGCCTTTTTACGGTTCCTGGCCTTTTGCTGGCCTTTTGCTCACATGTTCTTTCCTGCGTTATCCCCTGAT
TCTGTGGATAACCGTATTACCGCCTTTGAGTGAGCTGATACCGCTCGCCGCAGCCGAACGACCGAGCGCA
GCGAGTCAGTGAGCGAGGAAGCGGAAGAGCGCCTGATGCGGTATTTTCTCCTTACGCATCTGTGCGGTAT
TTCACACCGCAATGGTGCACTCTCAGTACAATCTGCTCTGATGCCGCATAGTTAAGCCAGTATACACTCC
GCTATCGCTACGTGACTGGGTCATGGCTGCGCCCCGACACCCGCCAACACCCGCTGACGCGCCCTGACGG
GCTTGTCTGCTCCCGGCATCCGCTTACAGACAAGCTGTGACCGTCTCCGGGAGCTGCATGTGTCAGAGGT
TTTCACCGTCATCACCGAAACGCGCGAGGCAGCTGCGGTAAAGCTCATCAGCGTGGTCGTGAAGCGATTC
ACAGATGTCTGCCTGTTCATCCGCGTCCAGCTCGTTGAGTTTCTCCAGAAGCGTTAATGTCTGGCTTCTG
ATAAAGCGGGCCATGTTAAGGGCGGTTTTTTCCTGTTTGGTCACTGATGCCTCCGTGTAAGGGGGATTTC
TGTTCATGGGGGTAATGATACCGATGAAACGAGAGAGGATGCTCACGATACGGGTTACTGATGATGAACA
TGCCCGGTTACTGGAACGTTGTGAGGGTAAACAACTGGCGGTATGGATGCGGCGGGACCAGAGAAAAATC
ACTCAGGGTCAATGCCAGCGCTTCGTTAATACAGATGTAGGTGTTCCACAGGGTAGCCAGCAGCATCCTG
CGATGCAGATCCGGAACATAATGGTGCAGGGCGCTGACTTCCGCGTTTCCAGACTTTACGAAACACGGAA
ACCGAAGACCATTCATGTTGTTGCTCAGGTCGCAGACGTTTTGCAGCAGCAGTCGCTTCACGTTCGCTCG
CGTATCGGTGATTCATTCTGCTAACCAGTAAGGCAACCCCGCCAGCCTAGCCGGGTCCTCAACGACAGGA
GCACGATCATGCGCACCCGTGGCCAGGACCCAACGCTGCCCGAGATCTCGATCCCGCGAAAT
